Addgene plasmid #158768: pF(UG) hSyn NS34a-msGFP-'S-mito
Purpose: Lentiviral expression of self-cleaving membrane targeting peptide containing the OMP25 C-terminal targeting sequence, the P6P4 NS5A/5B cleavage site, msGFP and the NS3/4A protease.
Depositing lab: Edwin Chapman. Depositing organization: University of Wisconsin, Madison. Publication: Acute disruption of the synaptic vesicle membrane protein synaptotagmin 1 using knockoff in mouse hippocampal neurons. Vevea JD, Chapman ER. Elife. 2020 Jun 9;9. pii: 56469. doi: 10.7554/eLife.56469. PubMed 32515733.
Backbone
  Vector backbone: FUGW (#14883)
  Vector type: Lentiviral
Growth in bacteria
  Bacterial resistance: Ampicillin, 100 μg/mL
  Growth temperature: 37°C
  Growth strain: NEB Stable
  Copy number: High Copy
Gene/Insert
  Gene/Insert name: NS3/4a protease and msGFP
  Species: Hepatitis C virus
  Mutation: Flexible linkers between the protease and msGFP and msGFP and the cleavage site
  Cloning method: Ligation Independent Cloning
Terms and licenses: Academic/Nonprofit Terms; Industry Terms: Not Available to Industry
Depositor comments: In-fusion cloning was used for constuction of this plasmid
How to cite: pF(UG) hSyn NS34a-msGFP-'S-mito was a gift from Edwin Chapman (Addgene plasmid # 158768 ; http://n2t.net/addgene:158768 ; RRID:Addgene_158768)
