[The description below was written by a language model from this plasmid's Addgene catalogue record and pLannotate feature annotations shown in this document.]
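Description:
pF(UG) hSyn NS34a-msGFP-'S-mito is a lentiviral transfer plasmid built on the FUGW backbone, in which the human synapsin I (hSyn) promoter drives neuron-specific expression of the insert. In bacteria it is maintained through a high-copy ColE1/pUC-type origin with ampicillin resistance. The backbone also carries an f1 origin and an SV40/EM7-driven bleomycin/Zeocin resistance cassette that lies outside the packaged region. The viral portion has a CMV enhancer/promoter fused to a truncated HIV-1 5' LTR for transcription of the genomic RNA in packaging cells, followed by the Ψ packaging signal with a gag fragment, the RRE for Rev-dependent nuclear export, and the cPPT/CTS. Downstream of the insert are a WPRE, which boosts transcript stability and expression, the 3' LTR region (annotated by the software as a nef fragment plus a truncated LTR), and a bGH polyadenylation signal.

The payload is a single fusion protein. It comprises a hepatitis C virus polyprotein fragment corresponding to the NS3/4A protease, monomeric superfolder GFP (msGFP, annotated as msGFP2), a P6P4 NS5A/5B protease cleavage site, and the C-terminal targeting sequence of rat OMP25 (Synj2bp), a tail anchor that the "mito" in the name suggests directs the protein to mitochondria. Flexible linkers separate the protease from msGFP and msGFP from the cleavage site, which the feature table does not annotate separately.

Because the protease and its substrate site are in the same polypeptide, the protein is self-cleaving: the protease-msGFP portion should be released from its membrane anchor. The associated publication describes a "knockoff" strategy for acutely disrupting membrane proteins in mouse hippocampal neurons, and this construct appears to be a fluorescent readout of that cleavage, although the record does not spell out its exact experimental role.
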