Features (pLannotate 1.2.2; 32 found; start..end, strand, type, name):
      1..447     +  promoter       hSyn promoter: human synapsin I promoter; confers neuron-specific expression (Kügler et al., 2003)
    539..1114    +  CDS            POLG_HCV77 (fragment): Experimental evidence at protein level: Swiss-Prot protein existence level 1. [RNA-directed RNA polymerase]: RNA-dependent RNA polymerase that performs primer-template recognition and RNA synthesis during viral replication. From Hepatitis C virus genotype 1a (isolate H77) (HCV).
   1157..1846    +  CDS            msGFP2: photostable monomeric superfolder GFP (Valbuena et al., 2020)
   1925..2029    +  CDS            Synj2bp (fragment): SYJ2B_RAT - Also known as Omp25. Experimental evidence at protein level: Swiss-Prot protein existence level 1. Regulates endocytosis of activin type 2 receptor kinases through the Ral/RALBP1-dependent pathway and may be involved in suppression of activin-induced signal transduction. From Rattus norvegicus (Rat).
   2051..2075    +  misc_feature   MCS (fragment): pBluescript multiple cloning site
   2075..2663    +  misc_feature   WPRE: woodchuck hepatitis virus posttranscriptional regulatory element
   2600..3181    +  CDS            nef (fragment): NEF_HV1H2 - Experimental evidence at protein level: Swiss-Prot protein existence level 1. Extracellular Nef protein targets CD4(+) T-lymphocytes for apoptosis by interacting with CXCR4 surface receptors. From Human immunodeficiency virus type 1 group M subtype B (isolate HXB2) (HIV-1).
   3188..3368    +  LTR            5' LTR (truncated): truncated 5' long terminal repeat (LTR) from HIV-1
   3400..3624    +  polyA_signal   bGH poly(A) signal: bovine growth hormone polyadenylation signal
   3628..3649    +  promoter       SV40 promoter (fragment): SV40 enhancer and early promoter
   3670..4098    +  rep_origin     f1 ori (sequence partly withheld): f1 bacteriophage origin of replication; arrow indicates direction of (+) strand synthesis
   4112..4441    +  promoter       SV40 promoter: SV40 enhancer and early promoter
   4489..4536    +  promoter       EM7 promoter: synthetic bacterial promoter&nbsp
   4555..4929    +  CDS            BleoR: antibiotic-binding protein; Sh ble from Streptoalloteichus hindustanus; confers resistance to bleomycin, phleomycin, and Zeocin™
   4939..5064    +  CDS            ble (fragment): BLE_KLEPN - Experimental evidence at protein level: Swiss-Prot protein existence level 1. Binding protein with a strong affinity to the bleomycin family of antibiotics. Binds to CL990; an antimitotic-antibiotic compound. From Klebsiella pneumoniae.
   5059..5180    +  polyA_signal   SV40 poly(A) signal: SV40 polyadenylation signal
   5253..5269    -  protein_bind   lac operator: The lac repressor binds to the lac operator to inhibit transcription in E. coli. This inhibition can be relieved by adding lactose or isopropyl-β-D-thiogalactopyranoside (IPTG). lac repressor encoded by lacI
   5277..5307    -  promoter       lac promoter: promoter for the E. coli lac operon
   5322..5343    -  protein_bind   CAP binding site: CAP binding activates transcription in the presence of cAMP. E. coli catabolite activator protein
   5356..5448    -  CDS            lacI (fragment): lac repressor; lacI; The lac repressor binds to the lac operator to inhibit transcription in E. coli. This inhibition can be relieved by adding lactose or isopropyl-β-D-thiogalactopyranoside (IPTG).
   5631..6219    -  rep_origin     ori: high-copy-number ColE1/pMB1/pBR322/pUC origin of replication
   6390..7250    -  CDS            AmpR: β-lactamase; bla; confers resistance to ampicillin, carbenicillin, and related antibiotics
   7251..7355    -  promoter       AmpR promoter: bla
   7414..7466    -  misc_feature   bom (fragment): basis of mobility region from pBR322
   7621..8000    +  enhancer       CMV enhancer: human cytomegalovirus immediate early enhancer
   8001..8200    +  promoter       CMV promoter: human cytomegalovirus (CMV) immediate early promoter
   8218..8398    +  LTR            5' LTR (truncated): truncated 5' long terminal repeat (LTR) from HIV-1
   8445..8570    +  misc_feature   HIV-1 Ψ: packaging signal of human immunodeficiency virus type 1
   8554..8917    +  CDS            HIV-1 gag (fragment): gag protein from human immunodeficiency virus 1; gag
   9063..9296    +  misc_feature   RRE: The Rev response element (RRE) of HIV-1 allows for Rev-dependent mRNA export from the nucleus to the cytoplasm.
   9673..9773    +  CDS            Rev (fragment): human immunodeficiency virus 1 (HIV-1) Rev protein; rev; enhances nuclear export of unspliced and incompletely spliced viral mRNAs
   9823..9940    +  misc_feature   cPPT/CTS: central polypurine tract and central termination sequence of HIV-1
>Addgene plasmid #158768 | pF(UG) hSyn NS34a-msGFP-'S-mito | addgene full sequence | sequence record 313146 | Addgene NGS Result
AGTGCAAGTGGTTTTAGGACCAGGATGAGGCGGGGTGGGGGTGCCTACCTGACGACCGACCCCGACCCAC
TGGACAAGCACCCAACCCCCATTCCCCAAATTGCGCATCCCCTATCAGAGAGGGGGAGGGGAAACAGGAT
GCGGCGAGGCGCGTGCGCACTGCCAGCTTCAGCACCGCGGACAGTGCCTTCGCCCCCGCCTGGCGGCGCG
CGCCACCGCCGCCTCAGCACTGAAGGCGCGCTGACGTCACTCGCCGGTCCCCCGTAAACTCCCCTTCCCG
GCCACCTTGGTCGCGTCCGCGCCGCCGCCGGCCCAGCCGGACCGCACCACGCGAGGCGCGAGATAGGGGG
GCACGGGCGCGACCATCTGCGCTGCGGCGCCGGCGACTCAGCGCTGCCTCAGTCTGCGGTGGGCAGCGGA
GGAGTCGTGTCGTGCCTGAGAGCGCAGGTACGGCTAGCGGATCCGGTACCGCGGGCCCGCCACCATGGGC
TGCGTGGTGATCGTGGGCAGGATCGTGCTGAGCGGCAGCGGCACCAGCGCGCCCATCACGGCGTACGCCC
AGCAGACGAGAGGCCTCCTAGGGTGTATAATCACCAGCCTGACTGGCCGGGACAAAAACCAAGTGGAGGG
TGAGGTCCAGATCGTGTCAACTGCTACCCAAACCTTCCTGGCAACGTGCATCAATGGGGTATGCTGGACA
GTCTACCACGGGGCCGGAACGAGGACCATCGCATCACCCAAGGGTCCTGTCATCCAGATGTATACCAATG
TGGACCAAGACCTTGTGGGCTGGCCCGCTCCTCAAGGTTCCCGCTCATTGACACCCTGTACCTGCGGCTC
CTCGGACCTTTACCTGGTCACGAGGCACGCCGATGTCATTCCCGTGCGCCGGCGAGGTGATAGCAGGGGT
AGCCTGCTTTCGCCCCGGCCCATTTCCTACTTGAAAGGCTCCTCGGGGGGTCCGCTGTTGTGCCCCGCGG
GACACGCCGTGGGCCTATTCAGGGCCGCGGTGTGCACCCGTGGAGTGGCTAAAGCGGTGGACTTTATCCC
TGTGGAGAACCTAGAGACAACCATGAGATCCCCGGTGTTCACGGACAACTCCTCTCCACCAGCAGGGTCA
GGTTCTTCGGGCAGTTCGGGGTCCAGCGGATCTAGTATGGATAGCACTGAGAGCCTGTTCACCGGGGTGG
TGCCCATCCTGGTCGAGCTGGACGGCGACGTAAACGGCCACAAGTTCAGCGTGCGCGGCGAGGGCGAGGG
CGATGCCACCAACGGCAAGCTGACCCTGAAGTTCATCTGCACCACCGGCAAGCTGCCCGTGCCCTGGCCC
ACCCTCGTGACCACCCTGACCTACGGCGTGCAGTGCTTCAGCCGCTACCCCGACCACATGAAGCAGCACG
ACTTCTTCAAGTCCGCCATGCCCGAAGGCTACGTCCAGGAGCGCACCATCACCTTCAAGGACGACGGCAC
CTACAAGACCCGCGCCGAGGTGAAGTTCGAGGGCGACACCCTGGTGAACCGCATCGAGCTGAAGGGCATC
GACTTCAAGGAGGACGGCAACATCCTGGGGCACAAGCTGGAGTACAACTTCAACAGCCACAACGTCTATA
TCACCGCCGACAAGCAGAAGAACGGCATCAAGGCCAACTTCAAGATCCGCCACAACGTGGAGGACGGCAG
CGTGCAGCTCGCCGACCACTACCAGCAGAACACCCCCATCGGCGACGGCCCCGTGCTGCTGCCCGACAAC
CACTACCTGAGCACCCAGTCCAAGCTGAGCAAAGACCCCAACGAGAAGCGCGATCACATGGTCCTGCTGG
AGTTCGTGACCGCCGCCGGGATCACTCACGGCGGATCCGGAAGTTCGGGGTCCAGCGGTTCTTCAGGCAG
TTCCGAGGATGTGGTCTGCTGTTCAATGTCCTACGGCAGTGGATCTAAGCGCGGAGTTCCTGTAGCTGTG
GTGCTGCTGCCAGTGTTTGCCCTTACCCTGGTAGCAGTTTGGGCCTTCGTGAGATACCGAAAGCAGCTCT
GAGGCCGCACTCCTCAGCTAGAATTCGATATCAAGCTTATCGATAATCAACCTCTGGATTACAAAATTTG
TGAAAGATTGACTGGTATTCTTAACTATGTTGCTCCTTTTACGCTATGTGGATACGCTGCTTTAATGCCT
TTGTATCATGCTATTGCTTCCCGTATGGCTTTCATTTTCTCCTCCTTGTATAAATCCTGGTTGCTGTCTC
TTTATGAGGAGTTGTGGCCCGTTGTCAGGCAACGTGGCGTGGTGTGCACTGTGTTTGCTGACGCAACCCC
CACTGGTTGGGGCATTGCCACCACCTGTCAGCTCCTTTCCGGGACTTTCGCTTTCCCCCTCCCTATTGCC
ACGGCGGAACTCATCGCCGCCTGCCTTGCCCGCTGCTGGACAGGGGCTCGGCTGTTGGGCACTGACAATT
CCGTGGTGTTGTCGGGGAAATCATCGTCCTTTCCTTGGCTGCTCGCCTGTGTTGCCACCTGGATTCTGCG
CGGGACGTCCTTCTGCTACGTCCCTTCGGCCCTCAATCCAGCGGACCTTCCTTCCCGCGGCCTGCTGCCG
GCTCTGCGGCCTCTTCCGCGTCTTCGCCTTCGCCCTCAGACGAGTCGGATCTCCCTTTGGGCCGCCTCCC
CGCATCGATACCGTCGACCTCGAGACCTAGAAAAACATGGAGCAATCACAAGTAGCAATACAGCAGCTAC
CAATGCTGATTGTGCCTGGCTAGAAGCACAAGAGGAGGAGGAGGTGGGTTTTCCAGTCACACCTCAGGTA
CCTTTAAGACCAATGACTTACAAGGCAGCTGTAGATCTTAGCCACTTTTTAAAAGAAAAGGGGGGACTGG
AAGGGCTAATTCACTCCCAACGAAGACAAGATATCCTTGATCTGTGGATCTACCACACACAAGGCTACTT
CCCTGATTGGCAGAACTACACACCAGGGCCAGGGATCAGATATCCACTGACCTTTGGATGGTGCTACAAG
CTAGTACCAGTTGAGCAAGAGAAGGTAGAAGAAGCCAATGAAGGAGAGAACACCCGCTTGTTACACCCTG
TGAGCCTGCATGGGATGGATGACCCGGAGAGAGAAGTATTAGAGTGGAGGTTTGACAGCCGCCTAGCATT
TCATCACATGGCCCGAGAGCTGCATCCGGACTGTACTGGGTCTCTCTGGTTAGACCAGATCTGAGCCTGG
GAGCTCTCTGGCTAACTAGGGAACCCACTGCTTAAGCCTCAATAAAGCTTGCCTTGAGTGCTTCAAGTAG
TGTGTGCCCGTCTGTTGTGTGACTCTGGTAACTAGAGATCCCTCAGACCCTTTTAGTCAGTGTGGAAAAT
CTCTAGCAGGGCCCGTTTAAACCCGCTGATCAGCCTCGACTGTGCCTTCTAGTTGCCAGCCATCTGTTGT
TTGCCCCTCCCCCGTGCCTTCCTTGACCCTGGAAGGTGCCACTCCCACTGTCCTTTCCTAATAAAATGAG
GAAATTGCATCGCATTGTCTGAGTAGGTGTCATTCTATTCTGGGGGGTGGGGTGGGGCAGGACAGCAAGG
GGGAGGATTGGGAAGACAATAGCAGGCATGCTGGGGATGCGGTGGGCTCTATGGCTTCTGAGGCGGAAAG
AACCAGCTGGGGCTCTAGGGGGTATCCCC
[124 nt withheld, positions 3670-3793]
C
[91 nt withheld, positions 3795-3885]
A
[49 nt withheld, positions 3887-3935]
CCTTTGACGTTGGAGTCCACGTTCTTT
[37 nt withheld, positions 3963-3999]
ACCCTATCTCGGTCTATTCTTTTGATTTATAAGGGATTTTGCCGATTTCGGCCTATTGGTTAAAAAATGA
GCTGATTTAACAAAAATTTAACGCGAATTAATTCTGTGGAATGTGTGTCAGTTAGGGTGTGGAAAGTCCC
CAGGCTCCCCAGCAGGCAGAAGTATGCAAAGCATGCATCTCAATTAGTCAGCAACCAGGTGTGGAAAGTC
CCCAGGCTCCCCAGCAGGCAGAAGTATGCAAAGCATGCATCTCAATTAGTCAGCAACCATAGTCCCGCCC
CTAACTCCGCCCATCCCGCCCCTAACTCCGCCCAGTTCCGCCCATTCTCCGCCCCATGGCTGACTAATTT
TTTTTATTTATGCAGAGGCCGAGGCCGCCTCTGCCTCTGAGCTATTCCAGAAGTAGTGAGGAGGCTTTTT
TGGAGGCCTAGGCTTTTGCAAAAAGCTCCCGGGAGCTTGTATATCCATTTTCGGATCTGATCAGCACGTG
TTGACAATTAATCATCGGCATAGTATATCGGCATAGTATAATACGACAAGGTGAGGAACTAAACCATGGC
CAAGTTGACCAGTGCCGTTCCGGTGCTCACCGCGCGCGACGTCGCCGGAGCGGTCGAGTTCTGGACCGAC
CGGCTCGGGTTCTCCCGGGACTTCGTGGAGGACGACTTCGCCGGTGTGGTCCGGGACGACGTGACCCTGT
TCATCAGCGCGGTCCAGGACCAGGTGGTGCCGGACAACACCCTGGCCTGGGTGTGGGTGCGCGGCCTGGA
CGAGCTGTACGCCGAGTGGTCGGAGGTCGTGTCCACGAACTTCCGGGACGCCTCCGGGCCGGCCATGACC
GAGATCGGCGAGCAGCCGTGGGGGCGGGAGTTCGCCCTGCGCGACCCGGCCGGCAACTGCGTGCACTTCG
TGGCCGAGGAGCAGGACTGACACGTGCTACGAGATTTCGATTCCACCGCCGCCTTCTATGAAAGGTTGGG
CTTCGGAATCGTTTTCCGGGACGCCGGCTGGATGATCCTCCAGCGCGGGGATCTCATGCTGGAGTTCTTC
GCCCACCCCAACTTGTTTATTGCAGCTTATAATGGTTACAAATAAAGCAATAGCATCACAAATTTCACAA
ATAAAGCATTTTTTTCACTGCATTCTAGTTGTGGTTTGTCCAAACTCATCAATGTATCTTATCATGTCTG
TATACCGTCGACCTCTAGCTAGAGCTTGGCGTAATCATGGTCATAGCTGTTTCCTGTGTGAAATTGTTAT
CCGCTCACAATTCCACACAACATACGAGCCGGAAGCATAAAGTGTAAAGCCTGGGGTGCCTAATGAGTGA
GCTAACTCACATTAATTGCGTTGCGCTCACTGCCCGCTTTCCAGTCGGGAAACCTGTCGTGCCAGCTGCA
TTAATGAATCGGCCAACGCGCGGGGAGAGGCGGTTTGCGTATTGGGCGCTCTTCCGCTTCCTCGCTCACT
GACTCGCTGCGCTCGGTCGTTCGGCTGCGGCGAGCGGTATCAGCTCACTCAAAGGCGGTAATACGGTTAT
CCACAGAATCAGGGGATAACGCAGGAAAGAACATGTGAGCAAAAGGCCAGCAAAAGGCCAGGAACCGTAA
AAAGGCCGCGTTGCTGGCGTTTTTCCATAGGCTCCGCCCCCCTGACGAGCATCACAAAAATCGACGCTCA
AGTCAGAGGTGGCGAAACCCGACAGGACTATAAAGATACCAGGCGTTTCCCCCTGGAAGCTCCCTCGTGC
GCTCTCCTGTTCCGACCCTGCCGCTTACCGGATACCTGTCCGCCTTTCTCCCTTCGGGAAGCGTGGCGCT
TTCTCATAGCTCACGCTGTAGGTATCTCAGTTCGGTGTAGGTCGTTCGCTCCAAGCTGGGCTGTGTGCAC
GAACCCCCCGTTCAGCCCGACCGCTGCGCCTTATCCGGTAACTATCGTCTTGAGTCCAACCCGGTAAGAC
ACGACTTATCGCCACTGGCAGCAGCCACTGGTAACAGGATTAGCAGAGCGAGGTATGTAGGCGGTGCTAC
AGAGTTCTTGAAGTGGTGGCCTAACTACGGCTACACTAGAAGAACAGTATTTGGTATCTGCGCTCTGCTG
AAGCCAGTTACCTTCGGAAAAAGAGTTGGTAGCTCTTGATCCGGCAAACAAACCACCGCTGGTAGCGGTG
GTTTTTTTGTTTGCAAGCAGCAGATTACGCGCAGAAAAAAAGGATCTCAAGAAGATCCTTTGATCTTTTC
TACGGGGTCTGACGCTCAGTGGAACGAAAACTCACGTTAAGGGATTTTGGTCATGAGATTATCAAAAAGG
ATCTTCACCTAGATCCTTTTAAATTAAAAATGAAGTTTTAAATCAATCTAAAGTATATATGAGTAAACTT
GGTCTGACAGTTACCAATGCTTAATCAGTGAGGCACCTATCTCAGCGATCTGTCTATTTCGTTCATCCAT
AGTTGCCTGACTCCCCGTCGTGTAGATAACTACGATACGGGAGGGCTTACCATCTGGCCCCAGTGCTGCA
ATGATACCGCGAGACCCACGCTCACCGGCTCCAGATTTATCAGCAATAAACCAGCCAGCCGGAAGGGCCG
AGCGCAGAAGTGGTCCTGCAACTTTATCCGCCTCCATCCAGTCTATTAATTGTTGCCGGGAAGCTAGAGT
AAGTAGTTCGCCAGTTAATAGTTTGCGCAACGTTGTTGCCATTGCTACAGGCATCGTGGTGTCACGCTCG
TCGTTTGGTATGGCTTCATTCAGCTCCGGTTCCCAACGATCAAGGCGAGTTACATGATCCCCCATGTTGT
GCAAAAAAGCGGTTAGCTCCTTCGGTCCTCCGATCGTTGTCAGAAGTAAGTTGGCCGCAGTGTTATCACT
CATGGTTATGGCAGCACTGCATAATTCTCTTACTGTCATGCCATCCGTAAGATGCTTTTCTGTGACTGGT
GAGTACTCAACCAAGTCATTCTGAGAATAGTGTATGCGGCGACCGAGTTGCTCTTGCCCGGCGTCAATAC
GGGATAATACCGCGCCACATAGCAGAACTTTAAAAGTGCTCATCATTGGAAAACGTTCTTCGGGGCGAAA
ACTCTCAAGGATCTTACCGCTGTTGAGATCCAGTTCGATGTAACCCACTCGTGCACCCAACTGATCTTCA
GCATCTTTTACTTTCACCAGCGTTTCTGGGTGAGCAAAAACAGGAAGGCAAAATGCCGCAAAAAAGGGAA
TAAGGGCGACACGGAAATGTTGAATACTCATACTCTTCCTTTTTCAATATTATTGAAGCATTTATCAGGG
TTATTGTCTCATGAGCGGATACATATTTGAATGTATTTAGAAAAATAAACAAATAGGGGTTCCGCGCACA
TTTCCCCGAAAAGTGCCACCTGACGTCGACGGATCGGGAGATCTCCCGATCCCCTATGGTGCACTCTCAG
TACAATCTGCTCTGATGCCGCATAGTTAAGCCAGTATCTGCTCCCTGCTTGTGTGTTGGAGGTCGCTGAG
TAGTGCGCGAGCAAAATTTAAGCTACAACAAGGCAAGGCTTGACCGACAATTGCATGAAGAATCTGCTTA
GGGTTAGGCGTTTTGCGCTGCTTCGCGATGTACGGGCCAGATATACGCGTTGACATTGATTATTGACTAG
TTATTAATAGTAATCAATTACGGGGTCATTAGTTCATAGCCCATATATGGAGTTCCGCGTTACATAACTT
ACGGTAAATGGCCCGCCTGGCTGACCGCCCAACGACCCCCGCCCATTGACGTCAATAATGACGTATGTTC
CCATAGTAACGCCAATAGGGACTTTCCATTGACGTCAATGGGTGGAGTATTTACGGTAAACTGCCCACTT
GGCAGTACATCAAGTGTATCATATGCCAAGTACGCCCCCTATTGACGTCAATGACGGTAAATGGCCCGCC
TGGCATTATGCCCAGTACATGACCTTATGGGACTTTCCTACTTGGCAGTACATCTACGTATTAGTCATCG
CTATTACCATGGTGATGCGGTTTTGGCAGTACATCAATGGGCGTGGATAGCGGTTTGACTCACGGGGATT
TCCAAGTCTCCACCCCATTGACGTCAATGGGAGTTTGTTTTGGCACCAAAATCAACGGGACTTTCCAAAA
TGTCGTAACAACTCCGCCCCATTGACGCAAATGGGCGGTAGGCGTGTACGGTGGGAGGTCTATATAAGCA
GCGCGTTTTGCCTGTACTGGGTCTCTCTGGTTAGACCAGATCTGAGCCTGGGAGCTCTCTGGCTAACTAG
GGAACCCACTGCTTAAGCCTCAATAAAGCTTGCCTTGAGTGCTTCAAGTAGTGTGTGCCCGTCTGTTGTG
TGACTCTGGTAACTAGAGATCCCTCAGACCCTTTTAGTCAGTGTGGAAAATCTCTAGCAGTGGCGCCCGA
ACAGGGACTTGAAAGCGAAAGGGAAACCAGAGGAGCTCTCTCGACGCAGGACTCGGCTTGCTGAAGCGCG
CACGGCAAGAGGCGAGGGGCGGCGACTGGTGAGTACGCCAAAAATTTTGACTAGCGGAGGCTAGAAGGAG
AGAGATGGGTGCGAGAGCGTCAGTATTAAGCGGGGGAGAATTAGATCGCGATGGGAAAAAATTCGGTTAA
GGCCAGGGGGAAAGAAAAAATATAAATTAAAACATATAGTATGGGCAAGCAGGGAGCTAGAACGATTCGC
AGTTAATCCTGGCCTGTTAGAAACATCAGAAGGCTGTAGACAAATACTGGGACAGCTACAACCATCCCTT
CAGACAGGATCAGAAGAACTTAGATCATTATATAATACAGTAGCAACCCTCTATTGTGTGCATCAAAGGA
TAGAGATAAAAGACACCAAGGAAGCTTTAGACAAGATAGAGGAAGAGCAAAACAAAAGTAAGACCACCGC
ACAGCAAGCGGCCGCTGATCTTCAGACCTGGAGGAGGAGATATGAGGGACAATTGGAGAAGTGAATTATA
TAAATATAAAGTAGTAAAAATTGAACCATTAGGAGTAGCACCCACCAAGGCAAAGAGAAGAGTGGTGCAG
AGAGAAAAAAGAGCAGTGGGAATAGGAGCTTTGTTCCTTGGGTTCTTGGGAGCAGCAGGAAGCACTATGG
GCGCAGCGTCAATGACGCTGACGGTACAGGCCAGACAATTATTGTCTGGTATAGTGCAGCAGCAGAACAA
TTTGCTGAGGGCTATTGAGGCGCAACAGCATCTGTTGCAACTCACAGTCTGGGGCATCAAGCAGCTCCAG
GCAAGAATCCTGGCTGTGGAAAGATACCTAAAGGATCAACAGCTCCTGGGGATTTGGGGTTGCTCTGGAA
AACTCATTTGCACCACTGCTGTGCCTTGGAATGCTAGTTGGAGTAATAAATCTCTGGAACAGATTTGGAA
TCACACGACCTGGATGGAGTGGGACAGAGAAATTAACAATTACACAAGCTTAATACACTCCTTAATTGAA
GAATCGCAAAACCAGCAAGAAAAGAATGAACAAGAATTATTGGAATTAGATAAATGGGCAAGTTTGTGGA
ATTGGTTTAACATAACAAATTGGCTGTGGTATATAAAATTATTCATAATGATAGTAGGAGGCTTGGTAGG
TTTAAGAATAGTTTTTGCTGTACTTTCTATAGTGAATAGAGTTAGGCAGGGATATTCACCATTATCGTTT
CAGACCCACCTCCCAACCCCGAGGGGACCCGACAGGCCCGAAGGAATAGAAGAAGAAGGTGGAGAGAGAG
ACAGAGACAGATCCATTCGATTAGTGAACGGATCGGCACTGCGTGCGCCAATTCTGCAGACAAATGGCAG
TATTCATCCACAATTTTAAAAGAAAAGGGGGGATTGGGGGGTACAGTGCAGGGGAAAGAATAGTAGACAT
AATAGCAACAGACATACAAACTAAAGAATTACAAAAACAAATTACAAAAATTCAAAATTTTCGGGTTTAT
TACAGGGACAGCAGAGATCCAGTTTGGTTAATTAA
